>Addgene plasmid #190736 | pCDNA3-EMTB-TurboID-V5 | addgene full sequence | sequence record 379320 | Addgene NGS Result
CGAGCAAAATTTAAGCTACAACAAGGCAAGGCTTGACCGACAATTGCATGAAGAATCTGCTTAGGGTTAG
GCGTTTTGCGCTGCTTCGCGATGTACGGGCCAGATATACGCGTTGACATTGATTATTGACTAGTTATTAA
TAGTAATCAATTACGGGGTCATTAGTTCATAGCCCATATATGGAGTTCCGCGTTACATAACTTACGGTAA
ATGGCCCGCCTGGCTGACCGCCCAACGACCCCCGCCCATTGACGTCAATAATGACGTATGTTCCCATAGT
AACGCCAATAGGGACTTTCCATTGACGTCAATGGGTGGAGTATTTACGGTAAACTGCCCACTTGGCAGTA
CATCAAGTGTATCATATGCCAAGTACGCCCCCTATTGACGTCAATGACGGTAAATGGCCCGCCTGGCATT
ATGCCCAGTACATGACCTTATGGGACTTTCCTACTTGGCAGTACATCTACGTATTAGTCATCGCTATTAC
CATGGTGATGCGGTTTTGGCAGTACATCAATGGGCGTGGATAGCGGTTTGACTCACGGGGATTTCCAAGT
CTCCACCCCATTGACGTCAATGGGAGTTTGTTTTGGCACCAAAATCAACGGGACTTTCCAAAATGTCGTA
ACAACTCCGCCCCATTGACGCAAATGGGCGGTAGGCGTGTACGGTGGGAGGTCTATATAAGCAGAGCTCT
CTGGCTAACTAGAGAACCCACTGCTTACTGGCTTATCGAAATTAATACGACTCACTATAGGGAGACCCAA
GCTTGCCACCATGGAGCAGAAGCTCATCTCAGAAGAAGACCTCGGCGCGCCAGTGCGAAGCGAAACAGCA
CCCGACAGCTACAAAGTGCAAGATAAGAAAAATGCCTCCAGCCGCCCTGCCTCTGCAATTTCAGGACAAA
ATAACAACCACTCAGGAAATAAACCAGACCCTCCGCCTGTGTTACGTGTTGATGACCGGCAGCGGCTGGC
CCGGGAGCGACGTGAGGAACGGGAGAAACAGCTAGCTGCAAGAGAAATAGTGTGGTTAGAAAGAGAAGAG
CGAGCCAGGCAGCACTACGAGAAGCACCTGGAAGAGCGGAAGAAGAGGTTGGAGGAGCAGAGGCAGAAGG
AGGAGCGGAGGAGGGCTGCTGTGGAGGAGAAGCGGAGGCAGAGACTTGAGGAGGACAAAGAACGCCACGA
AGCTGTTGTACGGCGCACAATGGAAAGGAGCCAGAAGCCAAAACAGAAGCATAACCGTTGGTCGTGGGGA
GGCTCTCTCCATGGGAGCCCTAGCATCCACAGTGCAGATCCAGACAGGCGGTCAGTTTCCACCATGAATC
TTTCGAAATATGTTGATCCCGTCATTAGCAAGCGGCTCTCCTCTTCATCTGCAACTTTACTAAATTCTCC
AGATAGAGCTCGCCGCCTGCAGCTCAGCCCATGGGAGAGCAGCGTTGTTAACAGACTCCTGACGCCCACA
CATTCGTTCCTGGCCAGAAGTAAAAGCACAGCTGCCTTGTCTGGAGAAGCAGCATCTTGCAGCCCCATCA
TCATGCCCTACAAAGCTGCACACTCTAGAAATTCGATGGATCGACCAAAACTCTTTGTAACACCACCTGA
GGGCTCTAGCGGCGGCCGCGGATCAGGAAGCGGATCAGGAAGCGGATCAGGAAGCGGATCAGGAAGCGGA
TCAGGAAAAGACAATACTGTGCCTCTGAAGCTGATCGCTCTCCTGGCTAATGGCGAGTTCCATAGTGGCG
AACAGCTGGGAGAAACCCTGGGCATGTCCAGGGCCGCTATCAACAAGCACATTCAGACTCTGCGCGACTG
GGGCGTGGACGTGTTCACCGTGCCCGGAAAGGGCTACTCTCTGCCCGAGCCTATCCCGCTGCTGAACGCT
AAACAGATTCTGGGACAGCTGGACGGCGGGAGCGTGGCAGTCCTGCCTGTGGTCGACTCCACCAATCAGT
ACCTGCTGGATCGAATCGGCGAGCTGAAGAGTGGGGATGCTTGCATTGCAGAATATCAGCAGGCAGGGAG
AGGAAGCAGAGGGAGGAAATGGTTCTCTCCTTTTGGAGCTAACCTGTACCTGAGTATGTTTTGGCGCCTG
AAGCGGGGACCAGCAGCAATCGGCCTGGGCCCGGTCATCGGAATTGTCATGGCAGAAGCGCTGCGAAAGC
TGGGAGCAGACAAGGTGCGAGTCAAATGGCCCAATGACCTGTATCTGCAGGATAGAAAGCTGGCAGGCAT
CCTGGTGGAGCTGGCCGGAATAACAGGCGATGCTGCACAGATCGTCATTGGCGCCGGGATTAACGTGGCT
ATGAGGCGCGTGGAGGAAAGCGTGGTCAATCAGGGCTGGATCACACTGCAGGAAGCAGGGATTAACCTGG
ACAGGAATACTCTGGCCGCTACGCTGATCCGAGAGCTGCGGGCAGCCCTGGAACTGTTCGAGCAGGAAGG
CCTGGCTCCATATCTGCCACGGTGGGAGAAGCTGGATAACTTCATCAATAGACCCGTGAAGCTGATCATT
GGGGACAAAGAGATTTTCGGGATTAGCCGGGGGATTGATAAACAGGGAGCCCTGCTGCTGGAACAGGACG
GAGTTATCAAACCCTGGATGGGCGGAGAAATCAGTCTGCGGTCTGCCGAAAAGGCTAGCGGCAAGCCCAT
CCCCAACCCCCTGCTGGGCCTGGACAGCACCTAATGAGGATCCGGCAAGCCCATCCCCAACCCCCTGCTG
GGCCCTATTCTATAGTGTCACCTAAATGCTAGAGCTCGCTGATCAGCCTCGACTGTGCCTTCTAGTTGCC
AGCCATCTGTTGTTTGCCCCTCCCCCGTGCCTTCCTTGACCCTGGAAGGTGCCACTCCCACTGTCCTTTC
CTAATAAAATGAGGAAATTGCATCGCATTGTCTGAGTAGGTGTCATTCTATTCTGGGGGGTGGGGTGGGG
CAGGACAGCAAGGGGGAGGATTGGGAAGACAATAGCAGGCATGCTGGGGATGCGGTGGGCTCTATGGCTT
CTGAGGCGGAAAGAACCAGCTGGGGCTCTAGGGGGTATCCCC
[124 nt withheld, positions 3053-3176]
C
[91 nt withheld, positions 3178-3268]
A
[49 nt withheld, positions 3270-3318]
CCTTTGACGTTGGAGTCCACGTTCTTT
[37 nt withheld, positions 3346-3382]
ACCCTATCTCGGTCTATTCTTTTGATTTATAAGGGATTTTGCCGATTTCGGCCTATTGGTTAAAAAATGA
GCTGATTTAACAAAAATTTAACGCGAATTAATTCTGTGGAATGTGTGTCAGTTAGGGTGTGGAAAGTCCC
CAGGCTCCCCAGCAGGCAGAAGTATGCAAAGCATGCATCTCAATTAGTCAGCAACCAGGTGTGGAAAGTC
CCCAGGCTCCCCAGCAGGCAGAAGTATGCAAAGCATGCATCTCAATTAGTCAGCAACCATAGTCCCGCCC
CTAACTCCGCCCATCCCGCCCCTAACTCCGCCCAGTTCCGCCCATTCTCCGCCCCATGGCTGACTAATTT
TTTTTATTTATGCAGAGGCCGAGGCCGCCTCTGCCTCTGAGCTATTCCAGAAGTAGTGAGGAGGCTTTTT
TGGAGGCCTAGGCTTTTGCAAAAAGCTCCCGGGAGCTTGTATATCCATTTTCGGATCTGATCAAGAGACA
GGATGAGGATCGTTTCGCATGATTGAACAAGATGGATTGCACGCAGGTTCTCCGGCCGCTTGGGTGGAGA
GGCTATTCGGCTATGACTGGGCACAACAGACAATCGGCTGCTCTGATGCCGCCGTGTTCCGGCTGTCAGC
GCAGGGGCGCCCGGTTCTTTTTGTCAAGACCGACCTGTCCGGTGCCCTGAATGAACTGCAGGACGAGGCA
GCGCGGCTATCGTGGCTGGCCACGACGGGCGTTCCTTGCGCAGCTGTGCTCGACGTTGTCACTGAAGCGG
GAAGGGACTGGCTGCTATTGGGCGAAGTGCCGGGGCAGGATCTCCTGTCATCTCACCTTGCTCCTGCCGA
GAAAGTATCCATCATGGCTGATGCAATGCGGCGGCTGCATACGCTTGATCCGGCTACCTGCCCATTCGAC
CACCAAGCGAAACATCGCATCGAGCGAGCACGTACTCGGATGGAAGCCGGTCTTGTCGATCAGGATGATC
TGGACGAAGAGCATCAGGGGCTCGCGCCAGCCGAACTGTTCGCCAGGCTCAAGGCGCGCATGCCCGACGG
CGAGGATCTCGTCGTGACCCATGGCGATGCCTGCTTGCCGAATATCATGGTGGAAAATGGCCGCTTTTCT
GGATTCATCGACTGTGGCCGGCTGGGTGTGGCGGACCGCTATCAGGACATAGCGTTGGCTACCCGTGATA
TTGCTGAAGAGCTTGGCGGCGAATGGGCTGACCGCTTCCTCGTGCTTTACGGTATCGCCGCTCCCGATTC
GCAGCGCATCGCCTTCTATCGCCTTCTTGACGAGTTCTTCTGAGCGGGACTCTGGGGTTCGAAATGACCG
ACCAAGCGACGCCCAACCTGCCATCACGAGATTTCGATTCCACCGCCGCCTTCTATGAAAGGTTGGGCTT
CGGAATCGTTTTCCGGGACGCCGGCTGGATGATCCTCCAGCGCGGGGATCTCATGCTGGAGTTCTTCGCC
CACCCCAACTTGTTTATTGCAGCTTATAATGGTTACAAATAAAGCAATAGCATCACAAATTTCACAAATA
AAGCATTTTTTTCACTGCATTCTAGTTGTGGTTTGTCCAAACTCATCAATGTATCTTATCATGTCTGTAT
ACCGTCGACCTCTAGCTAGAGCTTGGCGTAATCATGGTCATAGCTGTTTCCTGTGTGAAATTGTTATCCG
CTCACAATTCCACACAACATACGAGCCGGAAGCATAAAGTGTAAAGCCTGGGGTGCCTAATGAGTGAGCT
AACTCACATTAATTGCGTTGCGCTCACTGCCCGCTTTCCAGTCGGGAAACCTGTCGTGCCAGCTGCATTA
ATGAATCGGCCAACGCGCGGGGAGAGGCGGTTTGCGTATTGGGCGCTCTTCCGCTTCCTCGCTCACTGAC
TCGCTGCGCTCGGTCGTTCGGCTGCGGCGAGCGGTATCAGCTCACTCAAAGGCGGTAATACGGTTATCCA
CAGAATCAGGGGATAACGCAGGAAAGAACATGTGAGCAAAAGGCCAGCAAAAGGCCAGGAACCGTAAAAA
GGCCGCGTTGCTGGCGTTTTTCCATAGGCTCCGCCCCCCTGACGAGCATCACAAAAATCGACGCTCAAGT
CAGAGGTGGCGAAACCCGACAGGACTATAAAGATACCAGGCGTTTCCCCCTGGAAGCTCCCTCGTGCGCT
CTCCTGTTCCGACCCTGCCGCTTACCGGATACCTGTCCGCCTTTCTCCCTTCGGGAAGCGTGGCGCTTTC
TCATAGCTCACGCTGTAGGTATCTCAGTTCGGTGTAGGTCGTTCGCTCCAAGCTGGGCTGTGTGCACGAA
CCCCCCGTTCAGCCCGACCGCTGCGCCTTATCCGGTAACTATCGTCTTGAGTCCAACCCGGTAAGACACG
ACTTATCGCCACTGGCAGCAGCCACTGGTAACAGGATTAGCAGAGCGAGGTATGTAGGCGGTGCTACAGA
GTTCTTGAAGTGGTGGCCTAACTACGGCTACACTAGAAGAACAGTATTTGGTATCTGCGCTCTGCTGAAG
CCAGTTACCTTCGGAAAAAGAGTTGGTAGCTCTTGATCCGGCAAACAAACCACCGCTGGTAGCGGTGGTT
TTTTTGTTTGCAAGCAGCAGATTACGCGCAGAAAAAAAGGATCTCAAGAAGATCCTTTGATCTTTTCTAC
GGGGTCTGACGCTCAGTGGAACGAAAACTCACGTTAAGGGATTTTGGTCATGAGATTATCAAAAAGGATC
TTCACCTAGATCCTTTTAAATTAAAAATGAAGTTTTAAATCAATCTAAAGTATATATGAGTAAACTTGGT
CTGACAGTTACCAATGCTTAATCAGTGAGGCACCTATCTCAGCGATCTGTCTATTTCGTTCATCCATAGT
TGCCTGACTCCCCGTCGTGTAGATAACTACGATACGGGAGGGCTTACCATCTGGCCCCAGTGCTGCAATG
ATACCGCGAGACCCACGCTCACCGGCTCCAGATTTATCAGCAATAAACCAGCCAGCCGGAAGGGCCGAGC
GCAGAAGTGGTCCTGCAACTTTATCCGCCTCCATCCAGTCTATTAATTGTTGCCGGGAAGCTAGAGTAAG
TAGTTCGCCAGTTAATAGTTTGCGCAACGTTGTTGCCATTGCTACAGGCATCGTGGTGTCACGCTCGTCG
TTTGGTATGGCTTCATTCAGCTCCGGTTCCCAACGATCAAGGCGAGTTACATGATCCCCCATGTTGTGCA
AAAAAGCGGTTAGCTCCTTCGGTCCTCCGATCGTTGTCAGAAGTAAGTTGGCCGCAGTGTTATCACTCAT
GGTTATGGCAGCACTGCATAATTCTCTTACTGTCATGCCATCCGTAAGATGCTTTTCTGTGACTGGTGAG
TACTCAACCAAGTCATTCTGAGAATAGTGTATGCGGCGACCGAGTTGCTCTTGCCCGGCGTCAATACGGG
ATAATACCGCGCCACATAGCAGAACTTTAAAAGTGCTCATCATTGGAAAACGTTCTTCGGGGCGAAAACT
CTCAAGGATCTTACCGCTGTTGAGATCCAGTTCGATGTAACCCACTCGTGCACCCAACTGATCTTCAGCA
TCTTTTACTTTCACCAGCGTTTCTGGGTGAGCAAAAACAGGAAGGCAAAATGCCGCAAAAAAGGGAATAA
GGGCGACACGGAAATGTTGAATACTCATACTCTTCCTTTTTCAATATTATTGAAGCATTTATCAGGGTTA
TTGTCTCATGAGCGGATACATATTTGAATGTATTTAGAAAAATAAACAAATAGGGGTTCCGCGCACATTT
CCCCGAAAAGTGCCACCTGACGTCGACGGATCGGGAGATCTCCCGATCCCCTATGGTGCACTCTCAGTAC
AATCTGCTCTGATGCCGCATAGTTAAGCCAGTATCTGCTCCCTGCTTGTGTGTTGGAGGTCGCTGAGTAG
TGCG
Features (pLannotate 1.2.2; 22 found; start..end, strand, type, name):
    115..494     +  enhancer       CMV enhancer: human cytomegalovirus immediate early enhancer
    495..698     +  promoter       CMV promoter: human cytomegalovirus (CMV) immediate early promoter
    694..727     +  LTR            5' LTR (truncated) (fragment): truncated 5' long terminal repeat (LTR) from HIV-1
    743..761     +  promoter       T7 promoter: promoter for bacteriophage T7 RNA polymerase
    823..1620    +  CDS            MAP7 (fragment): MAP7_HUMAN - Experimental evidence at protein level: Swiss-Prot protein existence level 1. Microtubule-stabilizing protein that may play an important role during reorganization of microtubules during polarization and differentiation of epithelial cells. Associates with microtubules in a dynamic manner. May play a role in the formation of intercellular contacts. Colocalization with TRPV4 results in the redistribution of TRPV4 toward the membrane and may link cytoskeletal microfilaments. From Homo sapiens (Human).
   1687..2643    +  CDS            TurboID: mutant of the E. coli biotin ligase BioID engineered for improved catalytic efficiency (Branon et al., 2018)
   2739..2757    -  promoter       SP6 promoter: promoter for bacteriophage SP6 RNA polymerase
   2783..3007    +  polyA_signal   bGH poly(A) signal: bovine growth hormone polyadenylation signal
   3011..3032    +  promoter       SV40 promoter (fragment): SV40 enhancer and early promoter
   3053..3481    +  rep_origin     f1 ori (sequence partly withheld): f1 bacteriophage origin of replication; arrow indicates direction of (+) strand synthesis
   3495..3824    +  promoter       SV40 promoter: SV40 enhancer and early promoter
   3891..4682    +  CDS            neo: KKA2_KLEPN - Also known as kan, nptII. Experimental evidence at protein level: Swiss-Prot protein existence level 1. Resistance to kanamycin, neomycin, paromomycin, ribostamycin, butirosin and gentamicin B. From Klebsiella pneumoniae.
   4706..4864    +  CDS            ble (fragment): BLE_KLEPN - Experimental evidence at protein level: Swiss-Prot protein existence level 1. Binding protein with a strong affinity to the bleomycin family of antibiotics. Binds to CL990; an antimitotic-antibiotic compound. From Klebsiella pneumoniae.
   4859..4980    +  polyA_signal   SV40 poly(A) signal: SV40 polyadenylation signal
   5053..5069    -  protein_bind   lac operator: The lac repressor binds to the lac operator to inhibit transcription in E. coli. This inhibition can be relieved by adding lactose or isopropyl-β-D-thiogalactopyranoside (IPTG). lac repressor encoded by lacI
   5077..5107    -  promoter       lac promoter: promoter for the E. coli lac operon
   5122..5143    -  protein_bind   CAP binding site: CAP binding activates transcription in the presence of cAMP. E. coli catabolite activator protein
   5156..5248    -  CDS            lacI (fragment): lac repressor; lacI; The lac repressor binds to the lac operator to inhibit transcription in E. coli. This inhibition can be relieved by adding lactose or isopropyl-β-D-thiogalactopyranoside (IPTG).
   5431..6019    -  rep_origin     ori: high-copy-number ColE1/pMB1/pBR322/pUC origin of replication
   6190..7050    -  CDS            AmpR: β-lactamase; bla; confers resistance to ampicillin, carbenicillin, and related antibiotics
   7051..7155    -  promoter       AmpR promoter: bla
   7214..7266    -  misc_feature   bom (fragment): basis of mobility region from pBR322
