[The description below was written by a language model from this plasmid's Addgene catalogue record and pLannotate feature annotations shown in this document.]
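Description:
pCDNA3-EMTB-TurboID-V5 is a 7.3 kb mammalian expression plasmid built on the pCDNA3.1 backbone. It is propagated in E. coli as a high-copy plasmid through a ColE1/pUC-type origin and selected with ampicillin via the β-lactamase gene. An f1 origin is also present. For mammalian cells, an SV40 early promoter drives a neomycin phosphotransferase cassette terminated by an SV40 poly(A) signal, allowing G418 selection of stable transfectants.

The expression cassette uses the CMV immediate early enhancer and promoter and ends in the bovine growth hormone polyadenylation signal. Flanking T7 and SP6 promoters are standard backbone elements. The insert is EMTB, the microtubule-binding domain of human ensconsin (MAP7, also called E-MAP-115), corresponding to amino acids 18–282 of the reference sequence and cloned between HindIII and NotI sites. According to the catalogue entry it carries an N-terminal Myc tag and is fused at its C terminus to TurboID followed by a V5 epitope. The feature table annotates the MAP7 fragment and the downstream TurboID coding sequence but does not separately call the Myc or V5 tags. TurboID is an engineered, highly active variant of the E. coli biotin ligase that biotinylates proteins in its immediate vicinity when biotin is supplied.

Because EMTB acts as a microtubule-targeting module, the fusion places the ligase on the microtubule lattice, so that nearby proteins become biotinylated and can be captured for identification. The V5 tag allows detection of the bait. The construct is intended for proximity-labeling studies of the microtubule-associated proteome in mammalian cells.
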