Addgene plasmid #190736: pCDNA3-EMTB-TurboID-V5
Purpose: Mammalian expression of EMTB fusion to V5-tagged TurboID on microtubules (EMTB as the microtubule-targeting tag)
Depositing lab: Jeremy Baskin. Depositing organization: Cornell University. Publication: Proximity Labeling Reveals Spatial Regulation of the Anaphase-Promoting Complex/Cyclosome by a Microtubule Adaptor. Cao X, Shami Shah A, Sanford EJ, Smolka MB, Baskin JM. ACS Chem Biol. 2022 Aug 11. doi: 10.1021/acschembio.2c00527. PubMed 35952650.
Backbone
  Vector backbone: pCDNA3.1
  Backbone size w/o insert (bp): 5403
  Total vector size (bp): 7306
  Vector type: Mammalian Expression
  Selectable markers: Neomycin (select with G418)
Growth in bacteria
  Bacterial resistance: Ampicillin, 100 μg/mL
  Growth temperature: 37°C
  Growth strain: DH5alpha
  Copy number: High Copy
Gene/Insert
  Gene/Insert name: ensconsin (alt name: EMTB)
  Species: H. sapiens (human)
  Insert size (bp): 816
  Mutation: Microtubule binding-domain of ensconsin (amino acids 18-282 of GenBank reference sequence X73882)
  GenBank ID: X_73882
  Entrez Gene: MAP7 (a.k.a. E-MAP-115, EMAP115)
  Promoter: CMV
  Tag / fusion protein: Myc (N terminal on insert); TurboID (C terminal on backbone); V5 (C terminal on backbone)
  Cloning method: Restriction Enzyme; 5′ cloning site HindIII (not destroyed); 3′ cloning site NotI (not destroyed)
  Sequencing primers: 5′ CMV forward
Terms and licenses: Academic/Nonprofit Terms; Industry Terms: Not Available to Industry
How to cite: pCDNA3-EMTB-TurboID-V5 was a gift from Jeremy Baskin (Addgene plasmid # 190736 ; http://n2t.net/addgene:190736 ; RRID:Addgene_190736)
